Addgene plasmid #118229: pBSV2H
Purpose: (Empty Backbone) Empty E. coli - B. burgdorferi shuttle vector; hygromycin B resistant
Depositing lab: Christine Jacobs-Wagner. Depositing organization: Yale University. Publication: A CRISPR interference platform for selective downregulation of gene expression in Borrelia burgdorferi. Takacs CN, Scott M, Chang Y, Kloos ZA, Irnov I, Rosa PA, Liu J, Jacobs-Wagner C. Appl Environ Microbiol. 2020 Nov 30. pii: AEM.02519-20. doi: 10.1128/AEM.02519-20. PubMed 33257311.
Backbone
  Vector backbone: pBSV2H
  Vector type: Bacterial Expression
  Selectable markers: Hygromycin ; Hygro B and Rifampicin
Growth in bacteria
  Bacterial resistance: Hygromycin, 200 μg/mL
  Growth temperature: 30°C
  Growth strain: DH5alpha
  Copy number: High Copy
Gene/Insert
  Gene/Insert name: None
Terms and licenses: Academic/Nonprofit Terms; Industry Terms: Not Available to Industry
Depositor comments: Please visit https://www.biorxiv.org/content/early/2018/09/21/363390 for bioRxiv preprint. Addgene QC identified a partial duplication of the segment of the plasmid containing the HygR selectable marker. The plasmid is functional for transformation and selection in B. burgdorferi. This plasmid was functional for use as described in Takacs et al. 2018.
How to cite: pBSV2H was a gift from Christine Jacobs-Wagner (Addgene plasmid # 118229 ; http://n2t.net/addgene:118229 ; RRID:Addgene_118229)
