[The description below was written by a language model from this plasmid's Addgene catalogue record and pLannotate feature annotations shown in this document.]
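Description:
pBSV2H is an empty shuttle vector that can be maintained in both Escherichia coli and the Lyme disease spirochete Borrelia burgdorferi, with hygromycin B resistance as its selectable marker. In E. coli it replicates from a high-copy ColE1/pUC-type origin. The annotated features do not identify the elements responsible for replication in B. burgdorferi. A large stretch of roughly 3 kb between the origin and the lac region carries no meaningful annotation apart from a very short match to a yeast promoter that is almost certainly spurious, so the borrelial replication functions may lie there, but the record does not say so. The catalogue entry also lists rifampicin alongside hygromycin B under selectable markers without further explanation, and no corresponding feature is annotated.

The cloning region is derived from pUC18/19. It contains a CAP binding site, the lac promoter and operator, fragments of the multiple cloning site and a partial lacZα sequence, preceded by a remnant of lacI. No insert is present. Selection is provided by hph, the E. coli hygromycin B phosphotransferase gene. It sits just downstream of a fragment matching the B. burgdorferi hslU coding sequence, which suggests that borrelial DNA supplies the upstream expression signals, although no promoter is annotated. In the sequenced 8,730 nt plasmid this block, consisting of an aminoglycoside leader-like element, the hslU fragment and hph, appears twice in tandem. This matches the repository's quality-control note of a partial duplication around the HygR marker. The depositor states that the plasmid is nonetheless functional for transformation and selection in B. burgdorferi. It serves as a backbone for building B. burgdorferi expression constructs and is associated with work on a CRISPR interference platform in that organism.
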