Features (pLannotate 1.2.2; 15 found; start..end, strand, type, name):
     71..659     +  rep_origin     ori: high-copy-number ColE1/pMB1/pBR322/pUC origin of replication
   1625..1641    -  promoter       ADH1 promoter (fragment): S. cerevisiae ADH1; promoter for alcohol dehydrogenase 1
   4031..4123    +  CDS            lacI (fragment): lac repressor; lacI; The lac repressor binds to the lac operator to inhibit transcription in E. coli. This inhibition can be relieved by adding lactose or isopropyl-β-D-thiogalactopyranoside (IPTG).
   4136..4157    +  protein_bind   CAP binding site: CAP binding activates transcription in the presence of cAMP. E. coli catabolite activator protein
   4172..4202    +  promoter       lac promoter: promoter for the E. coli lac operon
   4210..4226    +  protein_bind   lac operator: The lac repressor binds to the lac operator to inhibit transcription in E. coli. This inhibition can be relieved by adding lactose or isopropyl-β-D-thiogalactopyranoside (IPTG). lac repressor encoded by lacI
   4259..4275    +  misc_feature   MCS (fragment): pUC18/19 multiple cloning site
   4315..4349    +  misc_feature   MCS (fragment): pUC18/19 multiple cloning site
   4352..4506    +  CDS            lacZα (fragment): LacZα fragment of β-galactosidase; lacZ fragment
   4974..5048    -  ncRNA          AAC AAD leader: Accession: RF02912 - putative aminoglycoside riboswitch / attI site
   5150..5521    +  CDS            hslU (fragment): HSLU_BORBU - Protein inferred from homology: Swiss-Prot protein existence level 3. ATPase subunit of a proteasome-like degradation complex; this subunit has chaperone activity. The binding of ATP and its subsequent hydrolysis by HslU are essential for unfolding of protein substrates subsequently hydrolyzed by HslV. HslU recognizes the N-terminal part of its protein substrates and unfolds these before they are guided to HslV for hydrolysis. From Borrelia burgdorferi (strain ATCC 35210 / B31 / CIP 102532 / DSM 4680).
   5576..6592    +  CDS            hph: KHYB_ECOLX - Experimental evidence at protein level: Swiss-Prot protein existence level 1. The aminoglycoside phosphotransferases achieve inactivation of their antibiotic substrates by phosphorylation. Only phosphorylates hygromycin and closely related compounds such as demethyl analogs and destomycin. From Escherichia coli.
   7077..7151    -  ncRNA          AAC AAD leader: Accession: RF02912 - putative aminoglycoside riboswitch / attI site
   7253..7624    +  CDS            hslU (fragment): HSLU_BORBU - Protein inferred from homology: Swiss-Prot protein existence level 3. ATPase subunit of a proteasome-like degradation complex; this subunit has chaperone activity. The binding of ATP and its subsequent hydrolysis by HslU are essential for unfolding of protein substrates subsequently hydrolyzed by HslV. HslU recognizes the N-terminal part of its protein substrates and unfolds these before they are guided to HslV for hydrolysis. From Borrelia burgdorferi (strain ATCC 35210 / B31 / CIP 102532 / DSM 4680).
   7679..8695    +  CDS            hph: KHYB_ECOLX - Experimental evidence at protein level: Swiss-Prot protein existence level 1. The aminoglycoside phosphotransferases achieve inactivation of their antibiotic substrates by phosphorylation. Only phosphorylates hygromycin and closely related compounds such as demethyl analogs and destomycin. From Escherichia coli.
>Addgene plasmid #118229 | pBSV2H | addgene full sequence | sequence record 234734 | Addgene NGS Result
CCAAAATCCCTTAACGTGAGTTTTCGTTCCACTGAGCGTCAGACCCCGTAGAAAAGATCAAAGGATCTTC
TTGAGATCCTTTTTTTCTGCGCGTAATCTGCTGCTTGCAAACAAAAAAACCACCGCTACCAGCGGTGGTT
TGTTTGCCGGATCAAGAGCTACCAACTCTTTTTCCGAAGGTAACTGGCTTCAGCAGAGCGCAGATACCAA
ATACTGTTCTTCTAGTGTAGCCGTAGTTAGGCCACCACTTCAAGAACTCTGTAGCACCGCCTACATACCT
CGCTCTGCTAATCCTGTTACCAGTGGCTGCTGCCAGTGGCGATAAGTCGTGTCTTACCGGGTTGGACTCA
AGACGATAGTTACCGGATAAGGCGCAGCGGTCGGGCTGAACGGGGGGTTCGTGCACACAGCCCAGCTTGG
AGCGAACGACCTACACCGAACTGAGATACCTACAGCGTGAGCTATGAGAAAGCGCCACGCTTCCCGAAGG
GAGAAAGGCGGACAGGTATCCGGTAAGCGGCAGGGTCGGAACAGGAGAGCGCACGAGGGAGCTTCCAGGG
GGAAACGCCTGGTATCTTTATAGTCCTGTCGGGTTTCGCCACCTCTGACTTGAGCGTCGATTTTTGTGAT
GCTCGTCAGGGGGGCGGAGCCTATGGAAAAACGCCAGCAACGCGGCCTTTTTACGGTTCCTGGCCTTTTG
CTGGCCTTTTGCTCACATGTTCTTTCCTGCACTAGATCCCCGGCAAGTTCATCCTTAGGGTTTTCATATC
TCTTAAAAAGTCAATTTCTGCTTGATTAATTTCTTGTGGATTATTGTTTTTGCGGTTTTTCATTTTTTAT
CTCCTTGAGTATTGAATTTTTTCTTATATATAAAATATAGCAAAAACTATTTTTGCCAACTTTTTTACAA
AAAATTTTTTATTAAAACACTTAGGGCTTTGCTAAATTCTCTTTTAAAAGAACTTAGTAAAGCCCTATGG
ATTTAAGAACTGATTATACTTACGTAGTAAAAATACTACAGATATTAATAGTATAGACCATATCAAAATC
ATAATCAATTTATATTTATCTAAAATTGTGGTCCATACAAAATACAAAAAAATTAGGTTTTTCTAAATTC
TATTTTAAAAGAACTTAGTAACACCTAATCTCTAAATTACTTACAAAATTCTAAAATTAGATTTTTAGTT
CTTCATATTTCTTTAAAAGTTTTTTAAGAAAATCTTTTTGATTTTCAAAAATTTCATGCATCATAAAACT
AGTAAATTTGGATTTTTTTTTGTAAAAATCATAACTTTCTTGGGTTTTAAGTTGAAATCTTAATGGTTTT
ATTGGATTTTGCCTAGATTTTTTTAACGCCGGACTTTCTTTATCTTTTATAAAATTATAAGAATTTTTAA
TACCATTTTCTATTAAATAATCTTCTTTTATAAGCCCCTCTTGCAGTGCAGTTGCTAATCTTAAATACTT
ATACGCTTGAGTTTTTGCTACATCAAAGTCTTTTATAAAATCAAGAAAAGTTTTATAACCATCAAATTTA
TAATATTGATTATCTTTTATTTCTTTTAAAATTTTAATATTTTCCACCCTGTGGAATATTTCTTTTTTGA
AATTGTCATTTAACTTTTCCTTTAGTGTCTTGTAATAAGAAATTTTACTTTCATTAATCATTAAATTTTG
TTCAACATAAGTATCTATCTTTTTTGTTAAAACTTTAACAACACGTTTTTTTTCCATAAAAATTTTCCTT
TATTTTTGCAACATTTTCCTTAATTGATATAATTGTTACTATTTTAGATTTTTTAATATCCACTTAAGAA
TTAATCCCTCACTAGAATATTTTTTATTATAGAATTCATATACATGTTTTTCTAAATCTATAAATTTATC
AACAATTGCTTTATTATAGGGTGTATCTATCTTTTCTTTTCTTAATAATCGTCTCATATTCTTTAAATAA
CAACAAACACTGCCGGTTTTAAACCTAAATTCTATGTAATATATTTTTGAAAAAGTATATACATTTTCAA
CCCCGTTTATTTCATACTTTACAAAAACATTATTTATTGGTTTTCTATAACCATAGTAAATGCCTAAAAA
TTTGTCCCCGTCTTTCATAGGATATAGATAAAGTTTTTGAATCTCTGATTTATCTAATAATTTTTCAAAA
AAAATTATACACCGCTTTTGTTTGTTACTAACTACTCTATGCAATGCCTTTAATATTTTTGTGTGATATA
TATTTTTATCACCTTTTTTTTCTTTCAGCAGGAAGATACTTTCTTTTGGAAATTTAATTTTTTGTTCATT
TATTCTTGCAGCCTTAAGTCCGATTTTCATATTTAATCCTTATATAGCCTTTCTATTTAATTCTTTTAAA
CTCAATAAACTTTTTTGGTTTTTCATTAGTTCTAATAATTCGCAATAATATGTGCAAAACACTTTATTGT
ATTCTATTTTCTTTTGGTTATTCAAATATTCTTTTATAATTGGCTTTAGAAGTTCAATATTTACTTCTTT
TTTTAGTTGTTCAATAAGGATATTGAAAATGTTTGTTTTTAAATCTTGATAATTTTGTTGAGAATTTTCT
TTTTTTCTTTCAATTGACTTCTCTAATTTACGCTTTATATTGTTTAAATCGCTATATTTATGACTTTCAA
TAATAAAATGAGGCTTAAATTTGTAATTTTCGTATATTTTTTGGAAACTTGTTTCTAATTGTTTAGAATT
ATATTCATTTTTTTCAAATTCTTTTTGAGTGTTGCATAGAATTTCCTTTAATTTTTCTTGTTTTTCTTTC
ATACAAGATTTAGTAAAATGTATATTTTTATTTTTTAGTAATTTAATTTCTATTATTTTTATGATTTTAA
GTATTTTGATTATATTATCTTTATCAATATTTAAATTGAATAAAATTGTAAGAAAAATTGAAAGAATTTT
TTTACATAAAAAGTTACATTTATTGAAGTAATTTCTTACTTGATACTTTTCTATTTCATTAATCTTTCTT
TCTTCTTTTATATTATTTTTATTATTTAAACACTCCTTTAAATCTACACTCCCATTTTTAGTAAATCTAT
CTTTAAGGCCCCTTGAAACTCTATTTTGAAATCTTAAATCTTTTTTTTCTTGAAAGTATTTATAGATTTT
TTGGTAACATTCTTTTTTTGAAAAATTAAGTTGATAGTATATTTCGGTCCCCAAATTTACCCCTAAGTGT
TTGTGATAATTAGTTGTGACTTTAAATTCTTTTTCTAATTTGTAAAGGTAATTTTGCAGTGTTTTTAGTT
TAACGGGTGTTTGACTATTTCTTTTAAGGTTTTCATTAAAGTAATAGAGTATGTTTTTTTGTGTGTATTT
CTTATATGTTTTATTTATGTACGCTAGTGTTGAGATAAGGACTACTAATTTATACTGTAATTTATTGTAG
CAAGTTGTGGTTTTACTGGTTTTGTTTATATTAGATAAGTTTTCCATTTATAGCTCCTTGAATACCGGAT
TTTTTATCTATAAAGTATATATATCACAATTTTGATTTAAAAGTAAATTCTTTTTTTAAAAATACAAAAA
TTTTTTATAAATTATATAGACCATGATATTGTATTAATACTAATTGATTTTAATTTAAGGTTGAACTAAA
ATAAACATAGTTTTGTAGAAAATAATTTTTCATTATTTTGCTACTTGATATTGGATCGTAAAAATATTAG
GGCTTTACAAAGTTCTTTTAAAAGAGAATTTAGTAAAGCCCTAAGTCTTTTAATAAAAAATTTTTTGTAA
AAAAGTTGGCAAAAATAGTTTTTGCTATATATTTATATATAAGAAAAAATTCAATACTCAAGGAGATAAA
AAATGGAAAACTTAAACAATAATCCACAAAAAATTAATCAAATAAATAAGCAAACTAATTTTATTGGTTT
TGAAAATTTTATAGAACTTGATAATCAAGTTAATCAAACTAAAGAAAAAAGTAAATTAAGTAAGATAGGT
AAGAAATTACCCGGAATAAGCAGTCAAGTCTAGTGCGGCCGCGCCCAATACGCAAACCGCCTCTCCCCGC
GCGTTGGCCGATTCATTAATGCAGCTGGCACGACAGGTTTCCCGACTGGAAAGCGGGCAGTGAGCGCAAC
GCAATTAATGTGAGTTAGCTCACTCATTAGGCACCCCAGGCTTTACACTTTATGCTTCCGGCTCGTATGT
TGTGTGGAATTGTGAGCGGATAACAATTTCACACAGGAAACAGCTATGACATGATTACGAATTCGAGCTC
GGTACACCGGTCTCGAGGACGTCGCTAGCGGATCCCGGGGTACCGATCCTCTAGAGTCGACCTGCAGGCA
TGCAAGCTTGGCACTGGCCGTCGTTTTACAACGTCGTGACTGGGAAAACCCTGGCGTTACCCAACTTAAT
CGCCTTGCAGCACATCCCCCTTTCGCCAGCTGGCGTAATAGCGAAGAGGCCCGCACCGATCGCCCTTCCC
AACAGTTGCGCAGCCTGAATGGCGAATGGCGCGGCCGCCCTAGGTTAATCTTCAATAACATGTAAACCAC
GACGTTTTAAATCTTCTAATGAATCTAACATTCCTCTTATTAATTCAACAGGATGTCCTTCCCAATCTTC
AACAACACCAACAATTCTTAAAGGTTCACAAGTTCTATAAGATTGTGTTGGATTACCAGGAAATTTTTTA
TTTGTAAGATTTGGATCATCTTCAAATGGTCCTGTTGGTTCAACTATATATATATAACCACGACCTTCAA
GACCAGATAGTGACATAGCAAGTTCAGCTCCCCAAACTGCTGGTTCCATTAAAGCTGAAAAATAAATATG
TTTAAGAATTCGACCATCTTCAAAATGAGAAATAAATCCTGTAGTTAGTAAATCACCAATTGCTAAATTA
GCTTTAGTTCCATGATAAAATGGTCCTTGTACTTGTTTATAATTATCATGAGAAATAGGAATCCAATCTT
TTACCATGACGTTACCTCCTCATGATGTTTAACTTTGTTTTAGGGCGACTGCCCTGCTGCGTAACATCGT
TGCTGCTCCATAACATCAAACATCGACCCACGGCGTAACGCGCTTGCTGCTTGGATGCCCGAGGCATAGA
CTGTACCCCAAAAAAACAGTCATAACAAGCCATGCGGCCGTACCCGAGCTTCAAGGAAGATTTCCTATTA
AGGTTGAACTTAAGAGCTTAAGCATAGACGATTTGAAAAAAATTTTAAAACAAACAAAAAATTCTTTAAT
AAAACAATATGTTGCGATGTTTAAGGTTTATGATTTAGATTTAAAGTTTAGTGAGGAAGCTATAGATAGA
ATTGCAGAGCTTACTTTTAATATGAATCTTGAGAGTGAAAATCTTGGTGCCAGAAGACTTCACGGTGTTA
TGGAAATAGTGCTTGCAGATCTTTTTTTTGAAGTGCCTGGCAGTAAGTTGAAAAAATTTGAAATAAACTT
GGACTATGTTAATAAAAAAATACAAATTAACGAACAAAAAGATTTGAATTATTATATAATTTAGTTAAAA
GCAATTTTAAATGAGGGAGGTTTCCATCATATGGATAGAAGTGGTAAACCTGAATTAACTGCTACTAGTG
TTGAAAAATTTTTAATTGAAAAATTTGATAGTGTTAGTGATTTAATGCAATTAAGTGAAGGTGAAGAAAG
TAGAGCTTTTAGTTTTGATGTTGGTGGTAGAGGTTATGTTTTAAGAGTTAATAGTTGTGCTGATGGTTTT
TATAAAGATAGATATGTTTATAGACATTTTGCTAGTGCTGCTTTACCTATTCCTGAAGTTTTAGATATTG
GTGAATTTAGTGAAAGTTTAACTTATTGTATTAGTAGAAGAGCACAAGGTGTTACTTTACAAGATTTACC
TGAAACTGAATTACCTGCTGTTTTACAACCTGTTGCTGAAGCTATGGATGCTATTGCGGCGGCTGATCTC
AGTCAAACTTCGGGTTTTGGTCCTTTTGGTCCTCAAGGTATTGGTCAATATACTACTTGGAGAGATTTTA
TTTGTGCTATTGCTGATCCTCATGTTTATCATTGGCAAACTGTTATGGATGATACTGTTAGTGCTAGTGT
TGCTCAAGCATTAGATGAATTAATGTTATGGGCTGAAGATTGTCCTGAAGTTAGACATTTAGTTCATGCT
GATTTTGGTAGTAATAATGTTTTAACTGATAATGGTAGAATTACTGCTGTTATTGATTGGAGTGAAGCTA
TGTTTGGTGATAGTCAATATGAAGTTGCTAATATTTTTTTTTGGAGACCTTGGTTAGCTTGTATGGAACA
ACAAACTAGATATTTTGAAAGAAGACATCCTGAATTAGCTGGTAGTCCTAGATTAAGAGCTTATATGTTA
AGAATTGGTTTAGATCAATTATATCAAAGTTTAGTTGATGGTAATTTTGATGATGCTGCTTGGGCTCAAG
GTAGATGTGATGCTATTGTTAGAAGTGGTGCTGGTACTGTTGGTAGAACTCAAATTGCTAGAAGAAGTGC
TGCTGTTTGGACTGATGGTTGTGTTGAAGTTTTAGCTGATAGTGGTAATAGAAGACCTAGTACTAGACCT
AGAGCTAAAGAATAACAATTCGTTCAAGCCGAGATCGGCTTACGCGGTTAATCTTCAATAACATGTAAAC
CACGACGTTTTAAATCTTCTAATGAATCTAACATTCCTCTTATTAATTCAACAGGATGTCCTTCCCAATC
TTCAACAACACCAACAATTCTTAAAGGTTCACAAGTTCTATAAGATTGTGTTGGATTACCAGGAAATTTT
TTATTTGTAAGATTTGGATCATCTTCAAATGGTCCTGTTGGTTCAACTATATATATATAACCACGACCTT
CAAGACCAGATAGTGACATAGCAAGTTCAGCTCCCCAAACTGCTGGTTCCATTAAAGCTGAAAAATAAAT
ATGTTTAAGAATTCGACCATCTTCAAAATGAGAAATAAATCCTGTAGTTAGTAAATCACCAATTGCTAAA
TTAGCTTTAGTTCCATGATAAAATGGTCCTTGTACTTGTTTATAATTATCATGAGAAATAGGAATCCAAT
CTTTTACCATGACGTTACCTCCTCATGATGTTTAACTTTGTTTTAGGGCGACTGCCCTGCTGCGTAACAT
CGTTGCTGCTCCATAACATCAAACATCGACCCACGGCGTAACGCGCTTGCTGCTTGGATGCCCGAGGCAT
AGACTGTACCCCAAAAAAACAGTCATAACAAGCCATGCGGCCGTACCCGAGCTTCAAGGAAGATTTCCTA
TTAAGGTTGAACTTAAGAGCTTAAGCATAGACGATTTGAAAAAAATTTTAAAACAAACAAAAAATTCTTT
AATAAAACAATATGTTGCGATGTTTAAGGTTTATGATTTAGATTTAAAGTTTAGTGAGGAAGCTATAGAT
AGAATTGCAGAGCTTACTTTTAATATGAATCTTGAGAGTGAAAATCTTGGTGCCAGAAGACTTCACGGTG
TTATGGAAATAGTGCTTGCAGATCTTTTTTTTGAAGTGCCTGGCAGTAAGTTGAAAAAATTTGAAATAAA
CTTGGACTATGTTAATAAAAAAATACAAATTAACGAACAAAAAGATTTGAATTATTATATAATTTAGTTA
AAAGCAATTTTAAATGAGGGAGGTTTCCATCATATGGATAGAAGTGGTAAACCTGAATTAACTGCTACTA
GTGTTGAAAAATTTTTAATTGAAAAATTTGATAGTGTTAGTGATTTAATGCAATTAAGTGAAGGTGAAGA
AAGTAGAGCTTTTAGTTTTGATGTTGGTGGTAGAGGTTATGTTTTAAGAGTTAATAGTTGTGCTGATGGT
TTTTATAAAGATAGATATGTTTATAGACATTTTGCTAGTGCTGCTTTACCTATTCCTGAAGTTTTAGATA
TTGGTGAATTTAGTGAAAGTTTAACTTATTGTATTAGTAGAAGAGCACAAGGTGTTACTTTACAAGATTT
ACCTGAAACTGAATTACCTGCTGTTTTACAACCTGTTGCTGAAGCTATGGATGCTATTGCGGCGGCTGAT
CTCAGTCAAACTTCGGGTTTTGGTCCTTTTGGTCCTCAAGGTATTGGTCAATATACTACTTGGAGAGATT
TTATTTGTGCTATTGCTGATCCTCATGTTTATCATTGGCAAACTGTTATGGATGATACTGTTAGTGCTAG
TGTTGCTCAAGCATTAGATGAATTAATGTTATGGGCTGAAGATTGTCCTGAAGTTAGACATTTAGTTCAT
GCTGATTTTGGTAGTAATAATGTTTTAACTGATAATGGTAGAATTACTGCTGTTATTGATTGGAGTGAAG
CTATGTTTGGTGATAGTCAATATGAAGTTGCTAATATTTTTTTTTGGAGACCTTGGTTAGCTTGTATGGA
ACAACAAACTAGATATTTTGAAAGAAGACATCCTGAATTAGCTGGTAGTCCTAGATTAAGAGCTTATATG
TTAAGAATTGGTTTAGATCAATTATATCAAAGTTTAGTTGATGGTAATTTTGATGATGCTGCTTGGGCTC
AAGGTAGATGTGATGCTATTGTTAGAAGTGGTGCTGGTACTGTTGGTAGAACTCAAATTGCTAGAAGAAG
TGCTGCTGTTTGGACTGATGGTTGTGTTGAAGTTTTAGCTGATAGTGGTAATAGAAGACCTAGTACTAGA
CCTAGAGCTAAAGAATAACAATTCGTTCAAGCCGAGATCGGCTTACGCGT
